Addgene plasmid #242927: pKO024.306-107
Purpose: Expression of a Sth1-dCas9 compatible MS2 scRNA J306 and a Spy-dCas9 compatible sgRNA J107
Depositing lab: Jesse Zalatan. Depositing organization: University of Washington. Publication: Systematic Mapping of Bacterial CRISPRa Systems for Synergistic Gene Activation Reveals Antagonistic Effects. Kiattisewee C, Karanjia AV, Cardiff RAL, Olander KE, Leejareon P, Alvi SS, Carothers JM, Zalatan JG. ACS Synth Biol. 2025 Jul 22. doi: 10.1021/acssynbio.5c00358. PubMed 40693287.
Backbone
  Vector backbone: pCK303
  Vector type: CRISPR, Synthetic Biology
Growth in bacteria
  Bacterial resistance: Kanamycin, 50 μg/mL
  Growth temperature: 37°C
  Growth strain: DH5alpha
  Copy number: High Copy
Gene/Insert
  Gene/Insert name: sgRNA J107
  Species: Synthetic
  Promoter: Bba_J23119
  Cloning method: Gibson Cloning
  Sequencing primers: 5′ gcttcccaaccttaccagag; 3′ taccgcctttgagtgagctg
Terms and licenses: Academic/Nonprofit Terms; Industry Terms: Not Available to Industry
Depositor comments: Please visit https://doi.org/10.1101/2025.05.14.654134 for bioRxiv preprint.
How to cite: pKO024.306-107 was a gift from Jesse Zalatan (Addgene plasmid # 242927 ; http://n2t.net/addgene:242927 ; RRID:Addgene_242927)
