[The description below was written by a language model from this plasmid's Addgene catalogue record and pLannotate feature annotations shown in this document.]
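Description:
pKO024.306-107 is a small (about 3.1 kb) bacterial guide-RNA expression plasmid built on the pCK303 backbone and catalogued as a CRISPR/synthetic-biology vector. It is maintained at high copy through a ColE1/pUC-type origin and selected with kanamycin via the neo (nptII) gene. This gene is followed by a lambda t0 terminator and is accompanied by a short remnant of the Tn5 transposase sequence, which probably came along with the resistance cassette.

The payload consists of two tandem, same-orientation guide RNA cassettes, each driven by its own copy of the strong constitutive synthetic promoter BBa_J23119. The first cassette encodes the scaffold RNA (scRNA) J306. It combines a Streptococcus thermophilus (Sth1) Cas9 guide scaffold with an MS2 stem loop, so the guide can direct Sth1-dCas9 to a target and also recruit an effector fused to the MS2 coat protein. The second cassette encodes sgRNA J107 on the standard Streptococcus pyogenes scaffold for use with Spy-dCas9, with no recruitment hairpin annotated. Each cassette is followed by an rrnB-derived region (5S rRNA sequence plus the T1 terminator) that ends transcription and insulates the units from one another. The very short "capTEV" hits in each cassette are probably annotation artefacts rather than functional tags, since no protein is expressed there.

No dCas9 or activator protein is encoded on the plasmid, so these components must be supplied from elsewhere. The record and its associated publication indicate use in bacterial CRISPR activation studies, where orthogonal dCas9 systems are co-targeted to examine synergistic or antagonistic effects on gene expression. The sequences targeted by J306 and J107 are not stated in the record.
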