Features (pLannotate 1.2.2; 16 found; start..end, strand, type, name):
     90..184     -  terminator     lambda t0 terminator: transcription terminator from phage lambda
    218..1009    -  CDS            neo: KKA2_KLEPN - Also known as kan, nptII. Experimental evidence at protein level: Swiss-Prot protein existence level 1. Resistance to kanamycin, neomycin, paromomycin, ribostamycin, butirosin and gentamicin B. From Klebsiella pneumoniae.
   1041..1160    -  CDS            tnpA (fragment): TN5P_ECOLX - Also known as tnp. Experimental evidence at protein level: Swiss-Prot protein existence level 1. Mediates transposition of transposon Tn5 by a 'cut and paste' mechanism. First, the monomeric transposase binds the 19 bp inverted DNA repeats flanking the transposon. Then, dimerization of the DNA- bound transposase creates a synaptic DNA complex. After nicking of the first DNA strand, excision of the transposon proceeds through a series of intermediates. The transposase then mediates the insertion of the transposon at a new site by strand transfer. The activity of the wild- type tran
   1210..1253    -  terminator     bacterial terminator: putative bacterial transcription terminator
   1271..1305    +  promoter       J23119(SpeI) promoter: bacterial promoter (Registry of Standard Biological Parts BBa J23119) modified to end with an SpeI site
   1341..1374    +  misc_RNA       St1 gRNA scaffold (fragment): guide RNA scaffold for the Streptococcus thermophilus CRISPR/Cas9 system (Esvelt et al., 2013)
   1379..1397    +  misc_RNA       MS2 stem loop: stem loop that binds the bacteriophage MS2 coat protein
   1465..1482    +  CDS            capTEV™ (fragment): composite tag for in vivo biotinylation, TEV protease cleavage, and 6xHis tagging
   1589..1704    +  ncRNA          5S rRNA: Accession: RF00001 - 5S ribosomal RNA
   1708..1754    +  terminator     rrnB T1 terminator: transcription terminator T1 from the E. coli rrnB gene
   1784..1818    +  promoter       J23119(SpeI) promoter: bacterial promoter (Registry of Standard Biological Parts BBa J23119) modified to end with an SpeI site
   1839..1914    +  misc_RNA       gRNA scaffold: guide RNA scaffold for the Streptococcus pyogenes CRISPR/Cas9 system
   1980..1997    +  CDS            capTEV™ (fragment): composite tag for in vivo biotinylation, TEV protease cleavage, and 6xHis tagging
   2104..2219    +  ncRNA          5S rRNA: Accession: RF00001 - 5S ribosomal RNA
   2223..2269    +  terminator     rrnB T1 terminator: transcription terminator T1 from the E. coli rrnB gene
   2493..3081    -  rep_origin     ori: high-copy-number ColE1/pMB1/pBR322/pUC origin of replication
>Addgene plasmid #242927 | pKO024.306-107 | addgene full sequence | sequence record 489265 | Addgene NGS Result
GAAGATCCTTTGATCTTTTCTACGGGGTCTGACGCTCAGTGGAACGAAAACTCACGTTAAGGGATTTTGG
TCATGAGAGTACTGCTTGGATTCTCACCAATAAAAAACGCCCGGCGGCAACCGAGCGTTCTGAACAAATC
CAGATGGAGTTCTGAGGTCATTACTGGATCTATCAACAGGAGTCCAAGCGAGCTCTCGAACCCCAGAGTC
CCGCTCAGAAGAACTCGTCAAGAAGGCGATAGAAGGCGATGCGCTGCGAATCGGGAGCGGCGATACCGTA
AAGCACGAGGAAGCGGTCAGCCCATTCGCCGCCAAGCTCTTCAGCAATATCACGGGTAGCCAACGCTATG
TCCTGATAGCGGTCCGCCACACCCAGCCGGCCACAGTCGATGAATCCAGAAAAGCGGCCATTTTCCACCA
TGATATTCGGCAAGCAGGCATCGCCATGGGTCACGACGAGATCCTCGCCGTCGGGCATGCGCGCCTTGAG
CCTGGCGAACAGTTCGGCTGGCGCGAGCCCCTGATGCTCTTCGTCCAGATCATCCTGATCGACAAGACCG
GCTTCCATCCGAGTACGTGCTCGCTCGATGCGATGTTTCGCTTGGTGGTCGAATGGGCAGGTAGCCGGAT
CAAGCGTATGCAGCCGCCGCATTGCATCAGCCATGATGGATACTTTCTCGGCAGGAGCAAGGTGAGATGA
CAGGAGATCCTGCCCCGGCACTTCGCCCAATAGCAGCCAGTCCCTTCCCGCTTCAGTGACAACGTCGAGC
ACAGCTGCGCAAGGAACGCCCGTCGTGGCCAGCCACGATAGCCGCGCTGCCTCGTCCTGCAGTTCATTCA
GGGCACCGGACAGGTCGGTCTTGACAAAAAGAACCGGGCGCCCCTGCGCTGACAGCCGGAACACGGCGGC
ATCAGAGCAGCCGATTGTCTGTTGTGCCCAGTCATAGCCGAATAGCCTCTCCACCCAAGCGGCCGGAGAA
CCTGCGTGCAATCCATCTTGTTCAATCATGCGAAACGATCCTCATCCTGTCTCTTGATCAGATCATGATC
CCCTGCGCCATCAGATCCTTGGCGGCAAGAAAGCCATCCAGTTTACTTTGCAGGGCTTCCCAACCTTACC
AGAGGGCGCCCCAGCTGGCAATTCCGACGTCTAAGAAACCATTATTATCATGACATTAACCTATAAAAAT
AGGCGTATCACGAGGCAGAATTTCAGATAAAAAAAATCCTTAGCTTTCGCTAAGGATGATTTCTGGAATT
CTAAAGATCTTTGACAGCTAGCTCAGTCCTAGGTATAATACTAGTTTGTGTCCAGAACGCTCCGTGTTTT
TGTACTCGAAAGAAGCTACAAAGATAAGGCTTCATGCCGAAATCGCGCACATGAGGATCACCCATGTGCT
TTTTTTGAAGCTTGGGCCCGAACAAAAACTCATCTCAGAAGAGGATCTGAATAGCGCCGTCGACCATCAT
CATCATCATCATTGAGTTTAAACGGTCTCCAGCTTGGCTGTTTTGGCGGATGAGAGAAGATTTTCAGCCT
GATACAGATTAAATCAGAACGCAGAAGCGGTCTGATAAAACAGAATTTGCCTGGCGGCAGTAGCGCGGTG
GTCCCACCTGACCCCATGCCGAACTCAGAAGTGAAACGCCGTAGCGCCGATGGTAGTGTGGGGTCTCCCC
ATGCTAGAGTAGGGAACTGCCAGGCATCAAATAAAACGAAAGGCTCAGTCGAAAGACTGGGCCTTTCGTT
TTATCTGTTGTTTGTCGGTGAACTGGATCTTACTTGACAGCTAGCTCAGTCCTAGGTATAATACTAGTCG
GTGTCCTGCGGTTACCAAGTTTTAGAGCTAGAAATAGCAAGTTAAAATAAGGCTAGTCCGTTATCAACTT
GAAAAAGTGGCACCGAGTCGGTGCTTTTTTTGAAGCTTGGGCCCGAACAAAAACTCATCTCAGAAGAGGA
TCTGAATAGCGCCGTCGACCATCATCATCATCATCATTGAGTTTAAACGGTCTCCAGCTTGGCTGTTTTG
GCGGATGAGAGAAGATTTTCAGCCTGATACAGATTAAATCAGAACGCAGAAGCGGTCTGATAAAACAGAA
TTTGCCTGGCGGCAGTAGCGCGGTGGTCCCACCTGACCCCATGCCGAACTCAGAAGTGAAACGCCGTAGC
GCCGATGGTAGTGTGGGGTCTCCCCATGCGAGAGTAGGGAACTGCCAGGCATCAAATAAAACGAAAGGCT
CAGTCGAAAGACTGGGCCTTTCGTTTTATCTGTTGTTTGTCGGTGAACTGGATCCTTACTCGAGTCTAGA
CTGCAGGCTTCCTCGCTCACTGACTCGCTGCGCTCGGTCGTTCGGCTGCGGCGAGCGGTATCAGCTCACT
CAAAGGCGGTAATACGGTTATCCACAGAATCAGGGGATAACGCAGGAAAGAACATGTGAGCAAAAGGCCA
GCAAAAGGCCAGGAACCGTAAAAAGGCCGCGTTGCTGGCGTTTTTCCACAGGCTCCGCCCCCCTGACGAG
CATCACAAAAATCGACGCTCAAGTCAGAGGTGGCGAAACCCGACAGGACTATAAAGATACCAGGCGTTTC
CCCCTGGAAGCTCCCTCGTGCGCTCTCCTGTTCCGACCCTGCCGCTTACCGGATACCTGTCCGCCTTTCT
CCCTTCGGGAAGCGTGGCGCTTTCTCATAGCTCACGCTGTAGGTATCTCAGTTCGGTGTAGGTCGTTCGC
TCCAAGCTGGGCTGTGTGCACGAACCCCCCGTTCAGCCCGACCGCTGCGCCTTATCCGGTAACTATCGTC
TTGAGTCCAACCCGGTAAGACACGACTTATCGCCACTGGCAGCAGCCACTGGTAACAGGATTAGCAGAGC
GAGGTATGTAGGCGGTGCTACAGAGTTCTTGAAGTGGTGGCCTAACTACGGCTACACTAGAAGAACAGTA
TTTGGTATCTGCGCTCTGCTGAAGCCAGTTACCTTCGGAAAAAGAGTTGGTAGCTCTTGATCCGGCAAAC
AAACCACCGCTGGTAGCGGTGGTTTTTTTGTTTGCAAGCAGCAGATTACGCGCAGAAAAAAAGGATCTCA
A
